>Addgene plasmid #213345 | MRGPRX2-DuET | addgene full sequence | sequence record 431824 | Addgene NGS Result
GGCAGGCGCCGATTTCCTGTTCCTTTGCTTCCAGATAATTAATTGCCTCGTTTACTTGTCCAATTTCTTC
TGCTCCATTTCCATAAATTTCCCTAGTTTTTTCACTACTGTTATGACCTGTGCATATCTGGCCGGCCTGT
CTATGTTGAGTACTGTGAGCACAGAGCGATGCCTGAGTGTGCTTTGGCCTATATGGTATCGGTGTCGCAG
ACCTAGACACTTGTCCGCAGTGGTGTGTGTTCTTCTGTGGGCCCTTTCACTGCTCCTGAGCATCCTGGAG
GGAAAATTCTGTGGGTTCCTGTTCAGCGACGGGGACTCCGGCTGGTGTCAGACTTTTGACTTTATCACCG
CGGCATGGCTGATCTTCTTGTTCATGGTGCTGTGCGGAAGCTCACTGGCGCTGCTGGTTCGCATCCTCTG
CGGATCCCGAGGCCTTCCACTCACTCGGCTGTATCTGACGATCCTGCTGACAGTACTCGTGTTCCTCCTG
TGCGGCCTCCCTTTCGGCATTCAATGGTTCCTTATACTGTGGATTTGGAAAGATTCCGACGTGCTGTTTT
GCCACATTCATCCCGTTAGCGTGGTGCTGTCTTCACTGAATAGTTCTGCCAACCCCATTATCTACTTTTT
TGTAGGTTCTTTTCGGAAACAGTGGCGGCTTCAGCAGCCTATCCTTAAACTGGCCCTGCAAAGGGCCTTG
CAAGACATCGCCGAAGTCGACCATAGCGAGGGTTGCTTTAGGCAGGGTACCCCAGAGATGTCTAGGTCCA
GCTTGGTAATCGATACCGGTGGACGCACCGGTGAATTCGATGAGGCCAGCACCACCGTGTCTAAGACCGA
GACTTCTCAGGTGGCCCCTGCCTAACTCGAGTCTAGAGGGCCCGTTTAAACCCGCTGATCAGCCTCGACT
GTGCCTTCTAGTTGCCAGCCATCTGTTGTTTGCCCCTCCCCCGTGCCTTCCTTGACCCTGGAAGGTGCCA
CTCCCACTGTCCTTTCCTAATAAAATGAGGAAATTGCATCGCATTGTCTGAGTAGGTGTCATTCTATTCT
GGGGGGTGGGGTGGGGCAGGACAGCAAGGGGGAGGATTGGGAAGACAATAGCAGGCATGCTGGGGATGCG
GTGGGCTCTATGGCTTCTGAGGCGGAAAGAACCAGCTGGGGCTCTAGGGGGTATCCCC
[124 nt withheld, positions 1179-1302]
C
[91 nt withheld, positions 1304-1394]
A
[49 nt withheld, positions 1396-1444]
CCTTTGACGTTGGAGTCCACGTTCTTT
[37 nt withheld, positions 1472-1508]
ACCCTATCTCGGTCTATTCTTTTGATTTATAAGGGATTTTGCCGATTTCGGCCTATTGGTTAAAAAATGA
GCTGATTTAACAAAAATTTAACGCGAATTAATTCTGTGGAATGTGTGTCAGTTAGGGTGTGGAAAGTCCC
CAGGCTCCCCAGCAGGCAGAAGTATGCAAAGCATGCATCTCAATTAGTCAGCAACCAGGTGTGGAAAGTC
CCCAGGCTCCCCAGCAGGCAGAAGTATGCAAAGCATGCATCTCAATTAGTCAGCAACCATAGTCCCGCCC
CTAACTCCGCCCATCCCGCCCCTAACTCCGCCCAGTTCCGCCCATTCTCCGCCCCATGGCTGACTAATTT
TTTTTATTTATGCAGAGGCCGAGGCCGCCTCTGCCTCTGAGCTATTCCAGAAGTAGTGAGGAGGCTTTTT
TGGAGGCCTAGGCTTTTGCAAAAAGCTCCCGGGAGCTTGTATATCCATTTTCGGATCTGATCAAGAGACA
GGATGAGGATCGTTTCGCATGATTGAACAAGATGGATTGCACGCAGGTTCTCCGGCCGCTTGGGTGGAGA
GGCTATTCGGCTATGACTGGGCACAACAGACAATCGGCTGCTCTGATGCCGCCGTGTTCCGGCTGTCAGC
GCAGGGGCGCCCGGTTCTTTTTGTCAAGACCGACCTGTCCGGTGCCCTGAATGAACTGCAGGACGAGGCA
GCGCGGCTATCGTGGCTGGCCACGACGGGCGTTCCTTGCGCAGCTGTGCTCGACGTTGTCACTGAAGCGG
GAAGGGACTGGCTGCTATTGGGCGAAGTGCCGGGGCAGGATCTCCTGTCATCTCACCTTGCTCCTGCCGA
GAAAGTATCCATCATGGCTGATGCAATGCGGCGGCTGCATACGCTTGATCCGGCTACCTGCCCATTCGAC
CACCAAGCGAAACATCGCATCGAGCGAGCACGTACTCGGATGGAAGCCGGTCTTGTCGATCAGGATGATC
TGGACGAAGAGCATCAGGGGCTCGCGCCAGCCGAACTGTTCGCCAGGCTCAAGGCGCGCATGCCCGACGG
CGAGGATCTCGTCGTGACCCATGGCGATGCCTGCTTGCCGAATATCATGGTGGAAAATGGCCGCTTTTCT
GGATTCATCGACTGTGGCCGGCTGGGTGTGGCGGACCGCTATCAGGACATAGCGTTGGCTACCCGTGATA
TTGCTGAAGAGCTTGGCGGCGAATGGGCTGACCGCTTCCTCGTGCTTTACGGTATCGCCGCTCCCGATTC
GCAGCGCATCGCCTTCTATCGCCTTCTTGACGAGTTCTTCTGAGCGGGACTCTGGGGTTCGAAATGACCG
ACCAAGCGACGCCCAACCTGCCATCACGAGATTTCGATTCCACCGCCGCCTTCTATGAAAGGTTGGGCTT
CGGAATCGTTTTCCGGGACGCCGGCTGGATGATCCTCCAGCGCGGGGATCTCATGCTGGAGTTCTTCGCC
CACCCCAACTTGTTTATTGCAGCTTATAATGGTTACAAATAAAGCAATAGCATCACAAATTTCACAAATA
AAGCATTTTTTTCACTGCATTCTAGTTGTGGTTTGTCCAAACTCATCAATGTATCTTATCATGTCTGTAT
ACCGTCGACCTCTAGCTAGAGCTTGGCGTAATCATGGTCATAGCTGTTTCCTGTGTGAAATTGTTATCCG
CTCACAATTCCACACAACATACGAGCCGGAAGCATAAAGTGTAAAGCCTGGGGTGCCTAATGAGTGAGCT
AACTCACATTAATTGCGTTGCGCTCACTGCCCGCTTTCCAGTCGGGAAACCTGTCGTGCCAGCTGCATTA
ATGAATCGGCCAACGCGCGGGGAGAGGCGGTTTGCGTATTGGGCGCTCTTCCGCTTCCTCGCTCACTGAC
TCGCTGCGCTCGGTCGTTCGGCTGCGGCGAGCGGTATCAGCTCACTCAAAGGCGGTAATACGGTTATCCA
CAGAATCAGGGGATAACGCAGGAAAGAACATGTGAGCAAAAGGCCAGCAAAAGGCCAGGAACCGTAAAAA
GGCCGCGTTGCTGGCGTTTTTCCATAGGCTCCGCCCCCCTGACGAGCATCACAAAAATCGACGCTCAAGT
CAGAGGTGGCGAAACCCGACAGGACTATAAAGATACCAGGCGTTTCCCCCTGGAAGCTCCCTCGTGCGCT
CTCCTGTTCCGACCCTGCCGCTTACCGGATACCTGTCCGCCTTTCTCCCTTCGGGAAGCGTGGCGCTTTC
TCATAGCTCACGCTGTAGGTATCTCAGTTCGGTGTAGGTCGTTCGCTCCAAGCTGGGCTGTGTGCACGAA
CCCCCCGTTCAGCCCGACCGCTGCGCCTTATCCGGTAACTATCGTCTTGAGTCCAACCCGGTAAGACACG
ACTTATCGCCACTGGCAGCAGCCACTGGTAACAGGATTAGCAGAGCGAGGTATGTAGGCGGTGCTACAGA
GTTCTTGAAGTGGTGGCCTAACTACGGCTACACTAGAAGAACGGTATTTGGTATCTGCGCTCTGCTGAAG
CCAGTTACCTTCGGAAAAAGAGTTGGTAGCTCTTGATCCGGCAAACAAACCACCGCTGGTAGCGGTGGTT
TTTTTGTTTGCAAGCAGCAGATTACGCGCAGAAAAAAAGGATCTCAAGAAGATCCTTTGATCTTTTCTAC
GGGGTCTGACGCTCAGTGGAACGAAAACTCACGTTAAGGGATTTTGGTCATGAGATTATCAAAAAGGATC
TTCACCTAGATCCTTTTAAATTAAAAATGAAGTTTTAAATCAATCTAAAGTATATATGAGTAAACTTGGT
CTGACAGTTACCAATGCTTAATCAGTGAGGCACCTATCTCAGCGATCTGTCTATTTCGTTCATCCATAGT
TGCCTGACTCCCCGTCGTGTAGATAACTACGATACGGGAGGGCTTACCATCTGGCCCCAGTGCTGCAATG
ATACCGCGAGACCCACGCTCACCGGCTCCAGATTTATCAGCAATAAACCAGCCAGCCGGAAGGGCCGAGC
GCAGAAGTGGTCCTGCAACTTTATCCGCCTCCATCCAGTCTATTAATTGTTGCCGGGAAGCTAGAGTAAG
TAGTTCGCCAGTTAATAGTTTGCGCAACGTTGTTGCCATTGCTACAGGCATCGTGGTGTCACGCTCGTCG
TTTGGTATGGCTTCATTCAGCTCCGGTTCCCAACGATCAAGGCGAGTTACATGATCCCCCATGTTGTGCA
AAAAAGCGGTTAGCTCCTTCGGTCCTCCGATCGTTGTCAGAAGTAAGTTGGCCGCAGTGTTATCACTCAT
GGTTATGGCAGCACTGCATAATTCTCTTACTGTCATGCCATCCGTAAGATGCTTTTCTGTGACTGGTGAG
TACTCAACCAAGTCATTCTGAGAATAGTGTATGCGGCGACCGAGTTGCTCTTGCCCGGCGTCAATACGGG
ATAATACCGCGCCACATAGCAGAACTTTAAAAGTGCTCATCATTGGAAAACGTTCTTCGGGGCGAAAACT
CTCAAGGATCTTACCGCTGTTGAGATCCAGTTCGATGTAACCCACTCGTGCACCCAACTGATCTTCAGCA
TCTTTTACTTTCACCAGCGTTTCTGGGTGAGCAAAAACAGGAAGGCAAAATGCCGCAAAAAAGGGAATAA
GGGCGACACGGAAATGTTGAATACTCATACTCTTCCTTTTTCAATATTATTGAAGCATTTATCAGGGTTA
TTGTCTCATGAGCGGATACATATTTGAATGTATTTAGAAAAATAAACAAATAGGGGTTCCGCGCACATTT
CCCCGAAAAGTGCCACCTGACGTCGACGGATCGGGAGATCTCCCGATCCCCTATGGTGCACTCTCAGTAC
AATCTGCTCTGATGCCGCATAGTTAAGCCAGTATCTGCTCCCTGCTTGTGTGTTGGAGGTCGCTGAGTAG
TGCGCGAGCAAAATTTAAGCTACAACAAGGCAAGGCTTGACCGACATTTGCATGAAGAATCTGCTTAGGG
TTAGGCGTTTTGCGCTGCTTCGCGATGTACGGGCCAGATATACGCGTTGACATTGATTATTGACTAGTTA
TTAATAGTAATCAATTACGGGGTCATTAGTTCATAGCCCATATATGGAGTTCCGCGTTACATAACTTACG
GTAAATGGCCCGCCTGGCTGACCGCCCAACGACCCCCGCCCATTGACGTCAATAATGACGTATGTTCCCA
TAGTAACGCCAATAGGGACTTTCCATTGACGTCAATGGGTGGAGTATTTACGGTAAACTGCCCACTTGGC
AGTACATCAAGTGTATCATATGCCAAGTACGCCCCCTATTGACGTCAATGACGGTAAATGGCCCGCCTGG
CATTATGCCCAGTACATGACCTTATGGGACTTTCCTACTTGGCAGTACATCTACGTATTAGTCATCGCTA
TTACCATGGTGATGCGGTTTTGGCAGTACATCAATGGGCGTGGATAGCGGTTTGACTCACGGGGATTTCC
AAGTCTCCACCCCATTGACGTCAATGGGAGTTTGTTTTGGCACCAAAATCAACGGGACTTTCCAAAATGT
CGTAACAACTCCGCCCCATTGACGCAAATGGGCGGTAGGCGTGTACGGTGGGAGGTCTATATAAGCAGAG
CTCTCTGGCTAACTAGAGAACCCACTGCTTACTGGCTTATCGAAATTAATACGACTCACTATAGGGAGAC
CCAAGCTGGCTAGCGTTTAAACTTAAGCTTAGCGCCACCATGAAGACGATCATCGCCCTGAGCTACATCT
TCTGCCTGGTATTCGCCGACTACAAGGACGATGATGACGCCAGCATCGATATGGATCCCACAACCCCGGC
ATGGGGAACCGAATCTACAACAGTGAACGGAAACGATCAGGCACTGCTCCTGCTGTGTGGCAAGGAAACC
CTCATACCAGTATTTCTTATTCTCTTTATTGCACTGGTGGGGCTGGTGGGGAATGGTTTTGTGTTGTGGC
TTCTGGGATTTCGGATGCGGCGCAACGCTTTCAGCGTCTACGTACTGTCCCT
Features (pLannotate 1.2.2; 21 found; start..end, strand, type, name):
    909..1133    +  polyA_signal   bGH poly(A) signal: bovine growth hormone polyadenylation signal
   1137..1158    +  promoter       SV40 promoter (fragment): SV40 enhancer and early promoter
   1179..1607    +  rep_origin     f1 ori (sequence partly withheld): f1 bacteriophage origin of replication; arrow indicates direction of (+) strand synthesis
   1621..1950    +  promoter       SV40 promoter: SV40 enhancer and early promoter
   2017..2808    +  CDS            neo: KKA2_KLEPN - Also known as kan, nptII. Experimental evidence at protein level: Swiss-Prot protein existence level 1. Resistance to kanamycin, neomycin, paromomycin, ribostamycin, butirosin and gentamicin B. From Klebsiella pneumoniae.
   2832..2990    +  CDS            ble (fragment): BLE_KLEPN - Experimental evidence at protein level: Swiss-Prot protein existence level 1. Binding protein with a strong affinity to the bleomycin family of antibiotics. Binds to CL990; an antimitotic-antibiotic compound. From Klebsiella pneumoniae.
   2985..3106    +  polyA_signal   SV40 poly(A) signal: SV40 polyadenylation signal
   3179..3195    -  protein_bind   lac operator: The lac repressor binds to the lac operator to inhibit transcription in E. coli. This inhibition can be relieved by adding lactose or isopropyl-β-D-thiogalactopyranoside (IPTG). lac repressor encoded by lacI
   3203..3233    -  promoter       lac promoter: promoter for the E. coli lac operon
   3248..3269    -  protein_bind   CAP binding site: CAP binding activates transcription in the presence of cAMP. E. coli catabolite activator protein
   3282..3374    -  CDS            lacI (fragment): lac repressor; lacI; The lac repressor binds to the lac operator to inhibit transcription in E. coli. This inhibition can be relieved by adding lactose or isopropyl-β-D-thiogalactopyranoside (IPTG).
   3557..4145    -  rep_origin     ori: high-copy-number ColE1/pMB1/pBR322/pUC origin of replication
   4316..5176    -  CDS            AmpR: β-lactamase; bla; confers resistance to ampicillin, carbenicillin, and related antibiotics
   5177..5281    -  promoter       AmpR promoter: bla
   5340..5392    -  misc_feature   bom (fragment): basis of mobility region from pBR322
   5547..5926    +  enhancer       CMV enhancer: human cytomegalovirus immediate early enhancer
   5927..6130    +  promoter       CMV promoter: human cytomegalovirus (CMV) immediate early promoter
   6126..6159    +  LTR            5' LTR (truncated) (fragment): truncated 5' long terminal repeat (LTR) from HIV-1
   6175..6193    +  promoter       T7 promoter: promoter for bacteriophage T7 RNA polymerase
   6286..6306    +  CDS            3xFLAG (fragment): three tandem FLAG® epitope tags
   6319..778     +  CDS            MRGPRX2 (across the origin): MRGX2_HUMAN - Also known as MRGX2. Experimental evidence at protein level: Swiss-Prot protein existence level 1. Mast cell-specific receptor for basic secretagogues, i.e. cationic amphiphilic drugs, as well as endo- or exogenous peptides, consisting of a basic head group and a hydrophobic core (PubMed:25517090). Recognizes and binds small molecules containing a cyclized tetrahydroisoquinoline (THIQ), such as non-steroidal neuromuscular blocking drugs (NMBDs), including tubocurarine and atracurium. In response to these compounds, mediates pseudo-allergic reactions characterized by histamine rel
