[The description below was written by a language model from this plasmid's Addgene catalogue record and pLannotate feature annotations shown in this document.]
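Description:
MRGPRX2-DuET is a mammalian expression plasmid built on the pcDNA 3.1 (+) backbone that carries the human MRGPRX2 coding sequence, a class A orphan G protein-coupled receptor known as a mast cell receptor for basic secretagogues and cationic amphiphilic drugs. The 6,530-nt sequenced plasmid replicates in E. coli from a high-copy ColE1/pUC-type origin and is selected with ampicillin through the β-lactamase gene. An f1 origin is also present. For selection in mammalian cells, the backbone provides an SV40 early promoter driving the neomycin/kanamycin phosphotransferase gene, terminated by the SV40 polyadenylation signal.

The receptor cassette is transcribed from the CMV immediate-early enhancer and promoter and terminated by the bovine growth hormone poly(A) signal. A T7 promoter sits between the CMV promoter and the open reading frame, so in vitro transcription is possible. According to the record, the "DuET" design places a cleavable hemagglutinin signal peptide and a FLAG epitope at the N terminus of the receptor and a 1D4 epitope at the C terminus. The annotation detects the FLAG sequence just upstream of the MRGPRX2 CDS, which spans the numbering origin of the circular record, but the signal peptide and 1D4 tag are not called as separate features. Short hits annotated as fragments of an HIV-1 LTR, ble, lacI and bom are most likely backbone remnants or similarity matches rather than functional elements.

The insert was assembled by Gibson cloning. The dual-tag arrangement allows capture and detection of the expressed receptor from either end. The construct is intended for expression in mammalian cells and for proteomics studies, and the associated work concerns multiplexed selectivity screening of anti-GPCR antibodies.
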