Addgene plasmid #213345: MRGPRX2-DuET
Purpose: The DuET construct encodes the named human GPCR engineered with a cleaved hemagglutinin signal peptide, a 5' FLAG and a 3' 1D4 epitope tag optimized for expression in mammalian cells and proteomics studies.
Depositing lab: Thomas Sakmar. Depositing organization: Rockefeller University. Publication: Multiplexed selectivity screening of anti-GPCR antibodies. Dahl L, Kotliar IB, Bendes A, Dodig-Crnkovic T, Fromm S, Elofsson A, Uhlen M, Sakmar TP, Schwenk JM. Sci Adv. 2023 May 3;9(18):eadf9297. doi: 10.1126/sciadv.adf9297. Epub 2023 May 3. PubMed 37134173.
Backbone
  Vector backbone: pcDNA 3.1 (+)
  Vector type: Mammalian Expression
Growth in bacteria
  Bacterial resistance: Ampicillin, 100 μg/mL
  Growth temperature: 37°C
  Growth strain: DH5alpha
  Copy number: High Copy
Gene/Insert
  Gene/Insert name: MRGPRX2 (alt names: MAS related GPR family member X2; MRGX2)
  Species: H. sapiens (human)
  Entrez Gene: MRGPRX2 (a.k.a. MGRG3, MRGX2)
  Promoter: CMV, T7
  Tag / fusion protein: FLAG (N terminal on insert); 1D4 (C terminal on insert)
  Cloning method: Gibson Cloning
Terms and licenses: Academic/Nonprofit Terms; Industry Terms: Not Available to Industry
Depositor comments: Class: A, Family: Orphan. Ensembl ID: ENSG00000183695, Uniprot ID: Q96LB1
How to cite: MRGPRX2-DuET was a gift from Thomas Sakmar (Addgene plasmid # 213345 ; http://n2t.net/addgene:213345 ; RRID:Addgene_213345)
